Addgene plasmid #143113: TFORF1422
Purpose: Lentiviral vector for overexpressing transcription factor ORFs with unique 24-bp barcodes. Barcodes facilitate identification of transcription factors in pooled screens.
Depositing lab: Feng Zhang. Depositing organization: Broad Institute. Publication: A transcription factor atlas of directed differentiation. Joung J, Ma S, Tay T, Geiger-Schuller KR, Kirchgatterer PC, Verdine VK, Guo B, Arias-Garcia MA, Allen WE, Singh A, Kuksenko O, Abudayyeh OO, Gootenberg JS, Fu Z, Macrae RK, Buenrostro JD, Regev A, Zhang F. Cell. 2023 Jan 5;186(1):209-229.e26. doi: 10.1016/j.cell.2022.11.026. PubMed 36608654.
Backbone
  Vector backbone: pLX_TRC317
  Backbone manufacturer: Broad Institute Genetic Perturbation Platform
  Backbone size w/o insert (bp): 8264
  Vector type: Mammalian Expression, Lentiviral
  Selectable markers: Puromycin
Growth in bacteria
  Bacterial resistance: Ampicillin, 100 μg/mL
  Growth temperature: 37°C
  Growth strain: NEB Stable
  Copy number: High Copy
Gene/Insert
  Gene/Insert name: ZNF211
  Species: H. sapiens (human)
  Insert size (bp): 1613
  Entrez Gene: ZNF211 (a.k.a. C2H2-25, CH2H2-25, ZNF-25)
  Promoter: EF1a
  Cloning method: Unknown
  Sequencing primers: 5′ GGGTGGAGACTGAAGTTAGGCCAG; 3′ CACATAGCGTAAAAGGAGCAACATAG
Terms and licenses: Academic/Nonprofit Terms; Industry Terms: Not Available to Industry
Depositor comments: NM_001265600,ENST00000391703 . The transcription factor ORF portion of this plasmid was synthesized by Genewiz. Please test multiple small colonies in case of plasmid recombination. To make this collection available in a timely manner, a portion of this collection was not fully sequenced by Addgene. If an Addgene verified full plasmid sequence is not available, please contact us prior to placing an order to request the full sequence.
How to cite: TFORF1422 was a gift from Feng Zhang (Addgene plasmid # 143113 ; http://n2t.net/addgene:143113 ; RRID:Addgene_143113)
