[The description below was written by a language model from this plasmid's Addgene catalogue record and pLannotate feature annotations shown in this document.]
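Description:
TFORF1422 is a lentiviral mammalian expression plasmid built on the pLX_TRC317 backbone and carrying the human zinc-finger transcription factor ZNF211 as a synthesized open reading frame of about 1.6 kb. It belongs to a barcoded transcription factor ORF collection: each member pairs one ORF with a unique 24-bp barcode so that the factor can be identified by sequencing in pooled overexpression screens, such as those used to study directed differentiation. The barcode is not annotated as a feature in the table. The automated annotation also labels only the first ~600 bp of the insert as ZNF211, although the space between the promoter and the WPRE is consistent with the full stated insert size.

The sequenced record (9,877 nt) shows a third-generation, self-inactivating lentiviral layout. An RSV promoter drives a truncated HIV-1 5' LTR, followed by the Ψ packaging signal with a gag fragment, the RRE for Rev-dependent export of the genomic RNA, a cPPT/CTS, and a ΔU3 3' LTR. Within the provirus, SV40 early promoter sequences precede the puromycin N-acetyltransferase gene, which allows selection of transduced cells. The strong constitutive EF-1α promoter then drives ZNF211, and a downstream WPRE enhances transcript stability and expression. A short U6 promoter fragment lies between the ORF and the WPRE; the record does not explain its role. An SV40 polyadenylation signal follows the 3' LTR. In bacteria the plasmid is maintained at high copy through a ColE1/pUC-type origin with ampicillin resistance. An f1 origin and residual lac, T7 and T3 elements are also present. The depositor notes that the plasmid can be prone to recombination.
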