Features (pLannotate 1.2.2; 31 found; start..end, strand, type, name):
      5..231     +  promoter       RSV promoter: Rous sarcoma virus enhancer/promoter
    232..412     +  LTR            5' LTR (truncated): truncated 5' long terminal repeat (LTR) from HIV-1
    459..584     +  misc_feature   HIV-1 Ψ: packaging signal of human immunodeficiency virus type 1
    568..931     +  CDS            HIV-1 gag (fragment): gag protein from human immunodeficiency virus 1; gag
   1077..1310    +  misc_feature   RRE: The Rev response element (RRE) of HIV-1 allows for Rev-dependent mRNA export from the nucleus to the cytoplasm.
   1687..1713    +  CDS            Rev (fragment): human immunodeficiency virus 1 (HIV-1) Rev protein; rev; enhances nuclear export of unspliced and incompletely spliced viral mRNAs
   1720..1743    +  promoter       SV40 promoter (fragment): SV40 early promoter
   1744..1815    +  promoter       SV40 promoter (fragment): SV40 enhancer and early promoter
   1839..1974    +  rep_origin     SV40 ori: SV40 origin of replication
   2020..2616    +  CDS            PuroR (fragment): puromycin N-acetyltransferase; pac from Streptomyces; confers resistance to puromycin
   2665..2782    +  misc_feature   cPPT/CTS: central polypurine tract and central termination sequence of HIV-1
   2847..2913    +  CDS            small t antigen (fragment): SV40 (simian virus 40) small t antigen
   2920..4098    +  promoter       EF-1α promoter: strong constitutive promoter for human elongation factor EF-1α
   4115..4711    +  CDS            ZNF211 (fragment): ZN211_HUMAN - Experimental evidence at transcript level: Swiss-Prot protein existence level 2. May be involved in transcriptional regulation. From Homo sapiens (Human).
   5639..5692    +  promoter       U6 promoter (fragment): RNA polymerase III promoter for human U6 snRNA
   5734..6322    +  misc_feature   WPRE: woodchuck hepatitis virus posttranscriptional regulatory element
   6373..6392    +  misc_feature   cPPT/CTS (fragment): central polypurine tract and central termination sequence of HIV-1
   6394..6627    +  LTR            3' LTR (ΔU3): self-inactivating 3' long terminal repeat (LTR) from HIV-1
   6705..6826    +  polyA_signal   SV40 poly(A) signal: SV40 polyadenylation signal
   6866..7001    +  rep_origin     SV40 ori: SV40 origin of replication
   7022..7040    -  promoter       T7 promoter: promoter for bacteriophage T7 RNA polymerase
   7048..7203    +  CDS            lacZα (fragment): LacZα fragment of β-galactosidase; lacZ fragment
   7208..7636    +  rep_origin     f1 ori (sequence partly withheld): f1 bacteriophage origin of replication; arrow indicates direction of (+) strand synthesis
   7689..7793    +  promoter       AmpR promoter: bla
   7794..8654    +  CDS            AmpR: β-lactamase; bla; confers resistance to ampicillin, carbenicillin, and related antibiotics
   8825..9413    +  rep_origin     ori: high-copy-number ColE1/pMB1/pBR322/pUC origin of replication
   9596..9688    +  CDS            lacI (fragment): lac repressor; lacI; The lac repressor binds to the lac operator to inhibit transcription in E. coli. This inhibition can be relieved by adding lactose or isopropyl-β-D-thiogalactopyranoside (IPTG).
   9701..9722    +  protein_bind   CAP binding site: CAP binding activates transcription in the presence of cAMP. E. coli catabolite activator protein
   9737..9767    +  promoter       lac promoter: promoter for the E. coli lac operon
   9775..9791    +  protein_bind   lac operator: The lac repressor binds to the lac operator to inhibit transcription in E. coli. This inhibition can be relieved by adding lactose or isopropyl-β-D-thiogalactopyranoside (IPTG). lac repressor encoded by lacI
   9836..9854    +  promoter       T3 promoter: promoter for bacteriophage T3 RNA polymerase
>Addgene plasmid #143113 | TFORF1422 | addgene full sequence | sequence record 397799 | Addgene NGS Result
TTAATGTAGTCTTATGCAATACTCTTGTAGTCTTGCAACATGGTAACGATGAGTTAGCAACATGCCTTAC
AAGGAGAGAAAAAGCACCGTGCATGCCGATTGGTGGAAGTAAGGTGGTACGATCGTGCCTTATTAGGAAG
GCAACAGACGGGTCTGACATGGATTGGACGAACCACTGAATTGCCGCATTGCAGAGATATTGTATTTAAG
TGCCTAGCTCGATACATAAACGGGTCTCTCTGGTTAGACCAGATCTGAGCCTGGGAGCTCTCTGGCTAAC
TAGGGAACCCACTGCTTAAGCCTCAATAAAGCTTGCCTTGAGTGCTTCAAGTAGTGTGTGCCCGTCTGTT
GTGTGACTCTGGTAACTAGAGATCCCTCAGACCCTTTTAGTCAGTGTGGAAAATCTCTAGCAGTGGCGCC
CGAACAGGGACTTGAAAGCGAAAGGGAAACCAGAGGAGCTCTCTCGACGCAGGACTCGGCTTGCTGAAGC
GCGCACGGCAAGAGGCGAGGGGCGGCGACTGGTGAGTACGCCAAAAATTTTGACTAGCGGAGGCTAGAAG
GAGAGAGATGGGTGCGAGAGCGTCAGTATTAAGCGGGGGAGAATTAGATCGCGATGGGAAAAAATTCGGT
TAAGGCCAGGGGGAAAGAAAAAATATAAATTAAAACATATAGTATGGGCAAGCAGGGAGCTAGAACGATT
CGCAGTTAATCCTGGCCTGTTAGAAACATCAGAAGGCTGTAGACAAATACTGGGACAGCTACAACCATCC
CTTCAGACAGGATCAGAAGAACTTAGATCATTATATAATACAGTAGCAACCCTCTATTGTGTGCATCAAA
GGATAGAGATAAAAGACACCAAGGAAGCTTTAGACAAGATAGAGGAAGAGCAAAACAAAAGTAAGACCAC
CGCACAGCAAGCGGCCGCTGATCTTCAGACCTGGAGGAGGAGATATGAGGGACAATTGGAGAAGTGAATT
ATATAAATATAAAGTAGTAAAAATTGAACCATTAGGAGTAGCACCCACCAAGGCAAAGAGAAGAGTGGTG
CAGAGAGAAAAAAGAGCAGTGGGAATAGGAGCTTTGTTCCTTGGGTTCTTGGGAGCAGCAGGAAGCACTA
TGGGCGCAGCGTCAATGACGCTGACGGTACAGGCCAGACAATTATTGTCTGGTATAGTGCAGCAGCAGAA
CAATTTGCTGAGGGCTATTGAGGCGCAACAGCATCTGTTGCAACTCACAGTCTGGGGCATCAAGCAGCTC
CAGGCAAGAATCCTGGCTGTGGAAAGATACCTAAAGGATCAACAGCTCCTGGGGATTTGGGGTTGCTCTG
GAAAACTCATTTGCACCACTGCTGTGCCTTGGAATGCTAGTTGGAGTAATAAATCTCTGGAACAGATTTG
GAATCACACGACCTGGATGGAGTGGGACAGAGAAATTAACAATTACACAAGCTTAATACACTCCTTAATT
GAAGAATCGCAAAACCAGCAAGAAAAGAATGAACAAGAATTATTGGAATTAGATAAATGGGCAAGTTTGT
GGAATTGGTTTAACATAACAAATTGGCTGTGGTATATAAAATTATTCATAATGATAGTAGGAGGCTTGGT
AGGTTTAAGAATAGTTTTTGCTGTACTTTCTATAGTGAATAGAGTTAGGCAGGGATATTCACCATTATCG
TTTCAGACCCACCTCCCAACCCCGAGGGGACCCATGCATTGCATCTCAATTAGTCAGCAACCAGGTGTGG
AAAGTCCCCAGGCTCCCCAGCAGGCAGAAGTATGCAAAGCATGCGTCTCAATTAGTCAGCAACCATAGTC
CCGCCCCTAACTCCGCCCATCCCGCCCCTAACTCCGCCCAGTTCCGCCCATTCTCCGCCCCATGGCTGAC
TAATTTTTTTTATTTATGCAGAGGCCGAGGCCGCCTCGGCCTCTGAGCTATTCCAGAAGTAGTGAGGAGG
CTTTTTTGGAGGCCTAGGCTTTTGCAAAAAGCTTTCTAGAGGTACCACCGGAGCTTACCATGACCGAGTA
CAAGCCCACGGTGCGCCTCGCCACCCGCGACGACGTCCCCAGGGCCGTACGCACCCTCGCCGCCGCGTTC
GCCGACTACCCCGCCACGCGCCACACCGTCGATCCGGACCGCCACATCGAGCGGGTCACCGAGCTGCAAG
AACTCTTCCTCACGCGCGTCGGGCTCGACATCGGCAAGGTGTGGGTCGCGGACGACGGCGCCGCCGTGGC
GGTCTGGACCACGCCGGAGAGCGTCGAAGCGGGGGCGGTGTTCGCCGAGATCGGCCCGCGCATGGCCGAG
TTGAGCGGTTCCCGGCTGGCCGCGCAGCAACAGATGGAAGGCCTCCTGGCGCCGCACCGGCCCAAGGAGC
CCGCGTGGTTCCTGGCCACCGTCGGCGTCTCGCCCGACCACCAGGGCAAGGGTCTGGGCAGCGCCGTCGT
GCTCCCCGGAGTGGAGGCGGCCGAGCGCGCCGGGGTGCCCGCCTTCCTGGAGACCTCCGCGCCCCGCAAC
CTCCCCTTCTACGAGCGGCTCGGCTTCACCGTCACCGCCGACGTCGAGGTGCCCGAAGGACCGCGCACCT
GGTGCATGACCCGCAAGCCCGGTGCCAGTTAACGAATTCTAGATCTTGAGACAAATGGCAGTATTCATCC
ACAATTTTAAAAGAAAAGGGGGGATTGGGGGGTACAGTGCAGGGGAAAGAATAGTAGACATAATAGCAAC
AGACATACAAACTAAAGAATTACAAAAACAAATTACAAAAATTCAAAATTTTCGGGTTTATTACAGGGAC
AGCAGAGATCCACTTTGGCGCCGGCTCGAGGCCTGCAGGTGCAAAGATGGATAAAGTTTTAAACAGAGAG
GAATCTTTGCAGCTAATGGACCTTCTAGGTCTTGAAAGGAGTGGGAATTGGCTCCGGTGCCCGTCAGTGG
GCAGAGCGCACATCGCCCACAGTCCCCGAGAAGTTGGGGGGAGGGGTCGGCAATTGAACCGGTGCCTAGA
GAAGGTGGCGCGGGGTAAACTGGGAAAGTGATGTCGTGTACTGGCTCCGCCTTTTTCCCGAGGGTGGGGG
AGAACCGTATATAAGTGCAGTAGTCGCCGTGAACGTTCTTTTTCGCAACGGGTTTGCCGCCAGAACACAG
GTAAGTGCCGTGTGTGGTTCCCGCGGGCCTGGCCTCTTTACGGGTTATGGCCCTTGCGTGCCTTGAATTA
CTTCCACCTGGCTGCAGTACGTGATTCTTGATCCCGAGCTTCGGGTTGGAAGTGGGTGGGAGAGTTCGAG
GCCTTGCGCTTAAGGAGCCCCTTCGCCTCGTGCTTGAGTTGAGGCCTGGCCTGGGCGCTGGGGCCGCCGC
GTGCGAATCTGGTGGCACCTTCGCGCCTGTCTCGCTGCTTTCGATAAGTCTCTAGCCATTTAAAATTTTT
GATGACCTGCTGCGACGCTTTTTTTCTGGCAAGATAGTCTTGTAAATGCGGGCCAAGATCTGCACACTGG
TATTTCGGTTTTTGGGGCCGCGGGCGGCGACGGGGCCCGTGCGTCCCAGCGCACATGTTCGGCGAGGCGG
GGCCTGCGAGCGCGGCCACCGAGAATCGGACGGGGGTAGTCTCAAGCTGGCCGGCCTGCTCTGGTGCCTG
GCCTCGCGCCGCCGTGTATCGCCCCGCCCTGGGCGGCAAGGCTGGCCCGGTCGGCACCAGTTGCGTGAGC
GGAAAGATGGCCGCTTCCCGGCCCTGCTGCAGGGAGCTCAAAATGGAGGACGCGGCGCTCGGGAGAGCGG
GCGGGTGAGTCACCCACACAAAGGAAAAGGGCCTTTCCGTCCTCAGCCGTCGCTTCATGTGACTCCACGG
AGTACCGGGCGCCGTCCAGGCACCTCGATTAGTTCTCGAGCTTTTGGAGTACGTCGTCTTTAGGTTGGGG
GGAGGGGTTTTATGCGATGGAGTTTCCCCACACTGAGTGGGTGGAGACTGAAGTTAGGCCAGCTTGGCAC
TTGATGTAATTCTCCTTGGAATTTGCCCTTTTTGAGTTTGGATCTTGGTTCATTCTCAAGCCTCAGACAG
TGGTTCAAAGTTTTTTTCTTCCATTTCAGGTGTCGTGAGGCTAGCACCGCCACCATGCTGGAGAACTTTG
CACTTACGTCCTCCCTGGGTTGTTGGTGTGGAGTGGAACATGAGGAAACACCTTCTGAACAGAGAATTTC
TGGAGAAAGAGTGCCACAGTTCAGGACTTCCAAAGAAGGTTCATCTTCCCAGAATGCCGACTCCTGTGAA
ATATGTTGCCTGGTCTTGAGAGATATTTTGCACTTGGCTGAACACCAAGGAACAAACTGCGGGCAGAAAC
TACACACATGTGGAAAACAATTCTACATCAGTGCAAATCTTCAACAGCACCAGAGGCAGCACATTACAGA
GGCACCTTTCAGAAGTTATGTGGACACTGCCTCGTTTACACAGAGTTGCATAGTCCATGTGTCGGAGAAA
CCCTTTACCTGCAGGGAGATCAGGAAAGACTTCCTGGCCAACATGAGGTTTCTCCATCAAGACGCCACTC
AAACAGGGGAGAAGCCAAATAACAGTAACAAGTGTGCGGTGGCCTTTTACAGTGGAAAAAGTCATCACAA
CTGGGGAAAATGCAGTAAAGCCTTTAGCCACATAGACACACTTGTTCAGGACCAGAGAATCCTCACTAGA
GAAGGACTTTTTGAGTGCAGTAAATGTGGGAAAGCATGTACGCGAAGATGTAACCTCATTCAGCACCAGA
AAGTCCACAGTGAAGAAAGGCCTTATGAATGCAATGAATGTGGAAAATTCTTTACCTACTACTCCAGTTT
CATTATACATCAGAGAGTTCATACTGGAGAAAGGCCTTATGCGTGCCCTGAATGTGGGAAATCGTTTAGT
CAGATATACAGCCTCAATAGCCATAGGAAAGTTCACACTGGAGAAAGGCCTTATGAATGTGGGGAATGTG
GGAAATCTTTTAGCCAAAGGTCCAACCTCATGCAGCATCGCAGAGTTCACACTGGAGAAAGGCCTTATGA
ATGCAGCGAATGTGGGAAATCTTTTAGCCAAAACTTTAGCCTGATCTACCACCAGAGAGTTCACACTGGA
GAAAGACCTCATGAGTGCAATGAATGTGGAAAATCCTTTAGCCGAAGCTCCAGCCTCATTCACCACCGGA
GACTTCACACTGGAGAAAGACCCTATGAGTGCAGTAAATGTGGGAAGTCATTTAAGCAAAGCTCCAGCTT
CAGTTCACATCGGAAAGTCCACACAGGGGAAAGGCCTTATGTGTGTGGGGAATGTGGGAAATCCTTTAGC
CATAGCTCCAACCTTAAGAACCACCAGAGAGTTCACACTGGAGAAAGACCTGTTGAGTGCAGTGAATGTA
GCAAATCCTTTAGCTGTAAATCTAACCTCATTAAACACCTGAGAGTTCACACTGGAGAAAGGCCTTATGA
GTGCAGTGAATGTGGGAAATCCTTTAGCCAAAGTTCTAGCCTCATTCAACACCGCAGAGTTCACACGGGA
AAAAGGCCTTATCAGTGCAGTCAATGTGGGAAATCCTTTGGCTGCAAATCTGTCCTCATTCAACACCAGA
GAGTTCACATTGGAGAAAAGCCTTAGTAATGAACTAGTCCGTAACTTGAAAGTATTTCGATTTCTTGGCT
TTATATATCTTGTGGAAAGGACGACGCCAATGCTTCTTTGGCTAGTACACGCGTTAAGTCGACAATCAAC
CTCTGGATTACAAAATTTGTGAAAGATTGACTGGTATTCTTAACTATGTTGCTCCTTTTACGCTATGTGG
ATACGCTGCTTTAATGCCTTTGTATCATGCTATTGCTTCCCGTATGGCTTTCATTTTCTCCTCCTTGTAT
AAATCCTGGTTGCTGTCTCTTTATGAGGAGTTGTGGCCCGTTGTCAGGCAACGTGGCGTGGTGTGCACTG
TGTTTGCTGACGCAACCCCCACTGGTTGGGGCATTGCCACCACCTGTCAGCTCCTTTCCGGGACTTTCGC
TTTCCCCCTCCCTATTGCCACGGCGGAACTCATCGCCGCCTGCCTTGCCCGCTGCTGGACAGGGGCTCGG
CTGTTGGGCACTGACAATTCCGTGGTGTTGTCGGGGAAATCATCGTCCTTTCCTTGGCTGCTCGCCTGTG
TTGCCACCTGGATTCTGCGCGGGACGTCCTTCTGCTACGTCCCTTCGGCCCTCAATCCAGCGGACCTTCC
TTCCCGCGGCCTGCTGCCGGCTCTGCGGCCTCTTCCGCGTCTTCGCCTTCGCCCTCAGACGAGTCGGATC
TCCCTTTGGGCCGCCTCCCCGCGTCGACTTTAAGACCAATGACTTACAAGGCAGCTGTAGATCTTAGCCA
CTTTTTAAAAGAAAAGGGGGGACTGGAAGGGCTAATTCACTCCCAACGAAGACAAGATCTGCTTTTTGCT
TGTACTGGGTCTCTCTGGTTAGACCAGATCTGAGCCTGGGAGCTCTCTGGCTAACTAGGGAACCCACTGC
TTAAGCCTCAATAAAGCTTGCCTTGAGTGCTTCAAGTAGTGTGTGCCCGTCTGTTGTGTGACTCTGGTAA
CTAGAGATCCCTCAGACCCTTTTAGTCAGTGTGGAAAATCTCTAGCAGTACGTATAGTAGTTCATGTCAT
CTTATTATTCAGTATTTATAACTTGCAAAGAAATGAATATCAGAGAGTGAGAGGAACTTGTTTATTGCAG
CTTATAATGGTTACAAATAAAGCAATAGCATCACAAATTTCACAAATAAAGCATTTTTTTCACTGCATTC
TAGTTGTGGTTTGTCCAAACTCATCAATGTATCTTATCATGTCTGGCTCTAGCTATCCCGCCCCTAACTC
CGCCCATCCCGCCCCTAACTCCGCCCAGTTCCGCCCATTCTCCGCCCCATGGCTGACTAATTTTTTTTAT
TTATGCAGAGGCCGAGGCCGCCTCGGCCTCTGAGCTATTCCAGAAGTAGTGAGGAGGCTTTTTTGGAGGC
CTAGGGACGTACCCAATTCGCCCTATAGTGAGTCGTATTACGCGCGCTCACTGGCCGTCGTTTTACAACG
TCGTGACTGGGAAAACCCTGGCGTTACCCAACTTAATCGCCTTGCAGCACATCCCCCTTTCGCCAGCTGG
CGTAATAGCGAAGAGGCCCGCACCGATCGCCCTTCCCAACAGTTGCGCAGCCTGAATGGCGAATGGG
[124 nt withheld, positions 7208-7331]
C
[91 nt withheld, positions 7333-7423]
A
[49 nt withheld, positions 7425-7473]
CCTTTGACGTTGGAGTCCACGTTCTTT
[37 nt withheld, positions 7501-7537]
ACCCTATCTCGGTCTATTCTTTTGATTTATAAGGGATTTTGCCGATTTCGGCCTATTGGTTAAAAAATGA
GCTGATTTAACAAAAATTTAACGCGAATTTTAACAAAATATTAACGCTTACAATTTAGGTGGCACTTTTC
GGGGAAATGTGCGCGGAACCCCTATTTGTTTATTTTTCTAAATACATTCAAATATGTATCCGCTCATGAG
ACAATAACCCTGATAAATGCTTCAATAATATTGAAAAAGGAAGAGTATGAGTATTCAACATTTCCGTGTC
GCCCTTATTCCCTTTTTTGCGGCATTTTGCCTTCCTGTTTTTGCTCACCCAGAAACGCTGGTGAAAGTAA
AAGATGCTGAAGATCAGTTGGGTGCACGAGTGGGTTACATCGAACTGGATCTCAACAGCGGTAAGATCCT
TGAGAGTTTTCGCCCCGAAGAACGTTTTCCAATGATGAGCACTTTTAAAGTTCTGCTATGTGGCGCGGTA
TTATCCCGTATTGACGCCGGGCAAGAGCAACTCGGTCGCCGCATACACTATTCTCAGAATGACTTGGTTG
AGTACTCACCAGTCACAGAAAAGCATCTTACGGATGGCATGACAGTAAGAGAATTATGCAGTGCTGCCAT
AACCATGAGTGATAACACTGCGGCCAACTTACTTCTGACAACGATCGGAGGACCGAAGGAGCTAACCGCT
TTTTTGCACAACATGGGGGATCATGTAACTCGCCTTGATCGTTGGGAACCGGAGCTGAATGAAGCCATAC
CAAACGACGAGCGTGACACCACGATGCCTGTAGCAATGGCAACAACGTTGCGCAAACTATTAACTGGCGA
ACTACTTACTCTAGCTTCCCGGCAACAATTAATAGACTGGATGGAGGCGGATAAAGTTGCAGGACCACTT
CTGCGCTCGGCCCTTCCGGCTGGCTGGTTTATTGCTGATAAATCTGGAGCCGGTGAGCGTGGGTCTCGCG
GTATCATTGCAGCACTGGGGCCAGATGGTAAGCCCTCCCGTATCGTAGTTATCTACACGACGGGGAGTCA
GGCAACTATGGATGAACGAAATAGACAGATCGCTGAGATAGGTGCCTCACTGATTAAGCATTGGTAACTG
TCAGACCAAGTTTACTCATATATACTTTAGATTGATTTAAAACTTCATTTTTAATTTAAAAGGATCTAGG
TGAAGATCCTTTTTGATAATCTCATGACCAAAATCCCTTAACGTGAGTTTTCGTTCCACTGAGCGTCAGA
CCCCGTAGAAAAGATCAAAGGATCTTCTTGAGATCCTTTTTTTCTGCGCGTAATCTGCTGCTTGCAAACA
AAAAAACCACCGCTACCAGCGGTGGTTTGTTTGCCGGATCAAGAGCTACCAACTCTTTTTCCGAAGGTAA
CTGGCTTCAGCAGAGCGCAGATACCAAATACTGTTCTTCTAGTGTAGCCGTAGTTAGGCCACCACTTCAA
GAACTCTGTAGCACCGCCTACATACCTCGCTCTGCTAATCCTGTTACCAGTGGCTGCTGCCAGTGGCGAT
AAGTCGTGTCTTACCGGGTTGGACTCAAGACGATAGTTACCGGATAAGGCGCAGCGGTCGGGCTGAACGG
GGGGTTCGTGCACACAGCCCAGCTTGGAGCGAACGACCTACACCGAACTGAGATACCTACAGCGTGAGCT
ATGAGAAAGCGCCACGCTTCCCGAAGGGAGAAAGGCGGACAGGTATCCGGTAAGCGGCAGGGTCGGAACA
GGAGAGCGCACGAGGGAGCTTCCAGGGGGAAACGCCTGGTATCTTTATAGTCCTGTCGGGTTTCGCCACC
TCTGACTTGAGCGTCGATTTTTGTGATGCTCGTCAGGGGGGCGGAGCCTATGGAAAAACGCCAGCAACGC
GGCCTTTTTACGGTTCCTGGCCTTTTGCTGGCCTTTTGCTCACATGTTCTTTCCTGCGTTATCCCCTGAT
TCTGTGGATAACCGTATTACCGCCTTTGAGTGAGCTGATACCGCTCGCCGCAGCCGAACGACCGAGCGCA
GCGAGTCAGTGAGCGAGGAAGCGGAAGAGCGCCCAATACGCAAACCGCCTCTCCCCGCGCGTTGGCCGAT
TCATTAATGCAGCTGGCACGACAGGTTTCCCGACTGGAAAGCGGGCAGTGAGCGCAACGCAATTAATGTG
AGTTAGCTCACTCATTAGGCACCCCAGGCTTTACACTTTATGCTTCCGGCTCGTATGTTGTGTGGAATTG
TGAGCGGATAACAATTTCACACAGGAAACAGCTATGACCATGATTACGCCAAGCGCGCAATTAACCCTCA
CTAAAGGGAACAAAAGCTGGAGCTGCAAGC
