>Addgene plasmid #143113 | TFORF1422 | depositor partial sequence | sequence record 281477 | Insert
ACCGCCACCATGCTGGAGAACTTTGCACTTACGTCCTCCCTGGGTTGTTGGTGTGGAGTGGAACATGAGG
AAACACCTTCTGAACAGAGAATTTCTGGAGAAAGAGTGCCACAGTTCAGGACTTCCAAAGAAGGTTCATC
TTCCCAGAATGCCGACTCCTGTGAAATATGTTGCCTGGTCTTGAGAGATATTTTGCACTTGGCTGAACAC
CAAGGAACAAACTGCGGGCAGAAACTACACACATGTGGAAAACAATTCTACATCAGTGCAAATCTTCAAC
AGCACCAGAGGCAGCACATTACAGAGGCACCTTTCAGAAGTTATGTGGACACTGCCTCGTTTACACAGAG
TTGCATAGTCCATGTGTCGGAGAAACCCTTTACCTGCAGGGAGATCAGGAAAGACTTCCTGGCCAACATG
AGGTTTCTCCATCAAGACGCCACTCAAACAGGGGAGAAGCCAAATAACAGTAACAAGTGTGCGGTGGCCT
TTTACAGTGGAAAAAGTCATCACAACTGGGGAAAATGCAGTAAAGCCTTTAGCCACATAGACACACTTGT
TCAGGACCAGAGAATCCTCACTAGAGAAGGACTTTTTGAGTGCAGTAAATGTGGGAAAGCATGTACGCGA
AGATGTAACCTCATTCAGCACCAGAAAGTCCACAGTGAAGAAAGGCCTTATGAATGCAATGAATGTGGAA
AATTCTTTACCTACTACTCCAGTTTCATTATACATCAGAGAGTTCATACTGGAGAAAGGCCTTATGCGTG
CCCTGAATGTGGGAAATCGTTTAGTCAGATATACAGCCTCAATAGCCATAGGAAAGTTCACACTGGAGAA
AGGCCTTATGAATGTGGGGAATGTGGGAAATCTTTTAGCCAAAGGTCCAACCTCATGCAGCATCGCAGAG
TTCACACTGGAGAAAGGCCTTATGAATGCAGCGAATGTGGGAAATCTTTTAGCCAAAACTTTAGCCTGAT
CTACCACCAGAGAGTTCACACTGGAGAAAGACCTCATGAGTGCAATGAATGTGGAAAATCCTTTAGCCGA
AGCTCCAGCCTCATTCACCACCGGAGACTTCACACTGGAGAAAGACCCTATGAGTGCAGTAAATGTGGGA
AGTCATTTAAGCAAAGCTCCAGCTTCAGTTCACATCGGAAAGTCCACACAGGGGAAAGGCCTTATGTGTG
TGGGGAATGTGGGAAATCCTTTAGCCATAGCTCCAACCTTAAGAACCACCAGAGAGTTCACACTGGAGAA
AGACCTGTTGAGTGCAGTGAATGTAGCAAATCCTTTAGCTGTAAATCTAACCTCATTAAACACCTGAGAG
TTCACACTGGAGAAAGGCCTTATGAGTGCAGTGAATGTGGGAAATCCTTTAGCCAAAGTTCTAGCCTCAT
TCAACACCGCAGAGTTCACACGGGAAAAAGGCCTTATCAGTGCAGTCAATGTGGGAAATCCTTTGGCTGC
AAATCTGTCCTCATTCAACACCAGAGAGTTCACATTGGAGAAAAGCCTTAGTAATGAACTAGTCCGTAAC
TTGAAAGTATTTCGATTTCTTGGCTTTATATATCTTGTGGAAAGGACGACGCCAATGCTTCTTTGGCTAG
TAC
