>Addgene plasmid #143113 | TFORF1422 | depositor partial sequence | sequence record 281478 | Barcode
CGCCAATGCTTCTTTGGCTAGTAC
